Addgene plasmid #148872: pT7-MS2-HA-C1-HsZNF598-del715-864-siRNAres_AH
Purpose: Mammalian Expression of HsZNF598-del715-864-siRNAres
Depositing lab: Elisa Izaurralde. Depositing organization: Max Planck Institute for Developmental Biology.
Backbone
  Vector backbone: Unknown
  Vector type: Mammalian Expression
Growth in bacteria
  Bacterial resistance: Kanamycin, 50 μg/mL
  Growth temperature: 37°C
  Growth strain: DH5alpha
  Copy number: High Copy
Gene/Insert
  Gene/Insert name: HsZNF598-del715-864-siRNAres
  Species: H. sapiens (human)
  Entrez Gene: ZNF598 (a.k.a. HEL2)
  Cloning method: Unknown
Terms and licenses: Academic/Nonprofit Terms; Industry Terms: Not Available to Industry
Depositor comments: Sequence according to sequence given by NCBI: NM_178167.4 Plasmids from this collection were made available to the research community and donated after the lab closed. Please note that the sequence provided by the depositing laboratory may be theoretical/predicted or based on Sanger sequencing results. There may be discrepancies between sequencing results obtained by Addgene and the depositor sequence. If an Addgene verified sequence is not available, please contact before placing your order to request that our lab fully sequence the plasmid.
How to cite: pT7-MS2-HA-C1-HsZNF598-del715-864-siRNAres_AH was a gift from Elisa Izaurralde (Addgene plasmid # 148872 ; http://n2t.net/addgene:148872 ; RRID:Addgene_148872)
