[The description below was written by a language model from this plasmid's Addgene catalogue record and pLannotate feature annotations shown in this document.]
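Description:
pT7-MS2-HA-C1-HsZNF598-del715-864-siRNAres_AH is a 6,760 nt mammalian expression plasmid encoding a human ZNF598 deletion mutant fused at its N-terminus to the bacteriophage MS2 coat protein and an HA epitope tag. The backbone is recorded as unknown. The feature layout is nonetheless that of a typical CMV-driven "C1"-style vector, with the tags placed upstream of the insert. It has a high-copy ColE1/pUC origin for propagation in E. coli, an f1 origin, and a Tn5 NeoR/KanR cassette. That cassette sits behind tandem bacterial (AmpR-type) and SV40 early promoters and ends in an HSV TK polyadenylation signal, so it gives kanamycin selection in bacteria and could support G418 selection in mammalian cells.

Expression is driven by the CMV immediate-early enhancer and promoter, followed by a T7 promoter that would allow in vitro transcription of the same reading frame. Downstream lie the MS2 coat protein, the HA tag and the ZNF598 coding sequence, terminated by the SV40 poly(A) signal. ZNF598 is an E3 ubiquitin ligase that acts in ribosome quality control by ubiquitinating 40S ribosomal proteins on stalled ribosomes. According to its name, this version lacks residues 715–864 and carries changes that make it resistant to siRNA, though the exact changes are not specified.

The MS2 fusion allows the protein to be tethered to reporter mRNAs carrying MS2 stem-loop binding sites, and siRNA resistance suits complementation after knockdown of the endogenous protein; the record itself states only mammalian expression as the purpose. Several short annotated fragments (HIV LTR, chicken β-actin promoter, ble, bGH poly(A), large T antigen) are probably incidental sequence matches or backbone remnants rather than functional elements.
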