Features (pLannotate 1.2.2; 19 found; start..end, strand, type, name):
     61..364     +  enhancer       CMV enhancer: human cytomegalovirus immediate early enhancer
    365..568     +  promoter       CMV promoter: human cytomegalovirus (CMV) immediate early promoter
    564..597     +  LTR            5' LTR (truncated) (fragment): truncated 5' long terminal repeat (LTR) from HIV-1
    613..631     +  promoter       T7 promoter: promoter for bacteriophage T7 RNA polymerase
    668..1054    +  CDS            MS2: bacteriophage MS2 coat protein binds to a specific stem-loop structure in the viral RNA (Peabody, 1993)
   1097..1123    +  CDS            3xHA (fragment): three tandem HA epitope tags
   1181..1197    +  promoter       chicken β-actin promoter (fragment): contains a 21-bp deletion relative to the standard chicken β-actin promoter
   1208..3400    +  CDS            ZNF598 (fragment): ZN598_HUMAN - Experimental evidence at protein level: Swiss-Prot protein existence level 1. E3 ubiquitin-protein ligase that plays a key role in the ribosome quality control (RQC), a pathway that takes place when a ribosome has stalled during translation (PubMed:28065601, PubMed:28132843). Required for ribosomes to terminally stall during translation of poly(A) sequences by mediating monoubiquitination of 40S ribosomal protein RPS10/eS10, RPS20/uS10 and RPS3/uS3 (PubMed:28065601, PubMed:28132843). Stalling precludes synthesis of a long poly-lysine tail and initiates the RQC pathway to degrade
   3404..3429    +  misc_feature   MCS (fragment): multiple cloning site
   3441..3525    +  CDS            large T antigen (fragment): large T antigen from SV40 (simian virus 40)
   3548..3669    +  polyA_signal   SV40 poly(A) signal: SV40 polyadenylation signal
   3703..4131    -  rep_origin     f1 ori (sequence partly withheld): f1 bacteriophage origin of replication; arrow indicates direction of (+) strand synthesis
   4158..4262    +  promoter       AmpR promoter: bla
   4264..4621    +  promoter       SV40 promoter: SV40 enhancer and early promoter
   4656..5450    +  CDS            NeoR/KanR: aminoglycoside phosphotransferase from Tn5; aph(3')-II (or nptII); confers resistance to neomycin, kanamycin, and G418 (Geneticin®)
   5471..5623    +  CDS            ble (fragment): BLE_KLEPN - Experimental evidence at protein level: Swiss-Prot protein existence level 1. Binding protein with a strong affinity to the bleomycin family of antibiotics. Binds to CL990; an antimitotic-antibiotic compound. From Klebsiella pneumoniae.
   5682..5729    +  polyA_signal   HSV TK poly(A) signal: herpes simplex virus thymidine kinase polyadenylation signal (Cole and Stacy, 1985)
   5820..5836    -  polyA_signal   bGH poly(A) signal (fragment): bovine growth hormone polyadenylation signal
   6058..6646    +  rep_origin     ori: high-copy-number ColE1/pMB1/pBR322/pUC origin of replication
>Addgene plasmid #148872 | pT7-MS2-HA-C1-HsZNF598-del715-864-siRNAres_AH | depositor full sequence | sequence record 291320 | Full Sequence
TAGTTATTAATAGTAATCAATTACGGGGTCATTAGTTCATAGCCCATATATGGAGTTCCGCGTTACATAA
CTTACGGTAAATGGCCCGCCTGGCTGACCGCCCAACGACCCCCGCCCATTGACGTCAATAATGACGTATG
TTCCCATAGTAACGCCAATAGGGACTTTCCATTGACGTCAATGGGTGGAGTATTTACGGTAAACTGCCCA
CTTGGCAGTACATCAAGTGTATCATATGCCAAGTACGCCCCCTATTGACGTCAATGACGGTAAATGGCCC
GCCTGGCATTATGCCCAGTACATGACCTTATGGGACTTTCCTACTTGGCAGTACATCTACGTATTAGTCA
TCGCTATTACCATGGTGATGCGGTTTTGGCAGTACATCAATGGGCGTGGATAGCGGTTTGACTCACGGGG
ATTTCCAAGTCTCCACCCCATTGACGTCAATGGGAGTTTGTTTTGGCACCAAAATCAACGGGACTTTCCA
AAATGTCGTAACAACTCCGCCCCATTGACGCAAATGGGCGGTAGGCGTGTACGGTGGGAGGTCTATATAA
GCAGAGCTCTCTGGCTAACTAGAGAACCCACTGCTTACTGGCTTATCGAAATTAATACGACTCACTATAG
GGAGACCCAAGCTCTAGCGCTACCGGTCGCCACCATGGCTTCTAACTTTACTCAGTTCGTTCTCGTCGAC
AATGGCGGAACTGGCGACGTGACTGTCGCCCCAAGCAACTTCGCTAACGGGGTCGCTGAATGGATCAGCT
CTAACTCGCGATCACAGGCTTACAAAGTAACCTGTAGCGTTCGTCAGAGCTCTGCGCAGAATCGCAAATA
CACCATCAAAGTCGAGGTGCCTAAAGTGGCAACCCAGACTGTTGGTGGTGAAGAGCTTCCTGTAGCCGGA
TGGAGATCTTACTTAAATATGGAACTAACCATTCCAATTTTCGCCACGAATTCCGACTGCGAGCTTATTG
TTAAGGCAATGCAAGGTCTCCTAAAAGATGGAAACCCGATTCCCTCGGCCATCGCGGCCAACTCCGGCAT
CTACGGAGGTGGAGGTGGATCTGGTGGATCTCCTCCACATATGGCTTACCCATACGATGTTCCAGATTAC
GCTCCTCCATCTCGAGCTATGGCGGCGGCGGGGGGCGCCGAGGGGCGGCGCGCGGCCCTGGAGGCGGCGG
CGGCGGCAGCTCCTGAGCGGGGAGGCGGGAGCTGCGTGCTGTGCTGCGGAGACCTGGAGGCCACGGCGCT
GGGCCGCTGCGACCACCCGGTGTGCTACCGCTGCTCTACCAAGATGCGGGTGCTCTGCGAGCAGCGCTAC
TGCGCCGTGTGCCGCGAGGAGCTGCGCCAGGTGGTCTTTGGGAAGAAGCTTCCTGCCTTTGCCACCATCC
CCATCCACCAGCTGCAGCATGAGAAGAAATATGATATCTACTTTGCAGATGGAAAGGTGTACGCATTGTA
CAGGCAGCTGCTGCAGCACGAGTGCCCGCGGTGCCCCGAGCTGCCACCTTTCAGCCTCTTCGGGGACCTG
GAGCAGCACATGCGGAGGCAGCATGAGCTCTTCTGCTGCCGTCTGTGCCTCCAGCACCTCCAGATCTTCA
CATATGAGCGCAAGTGGTACTCGCGCAAGGACCTGGCCCGGCATCGCATGCAGGGTGACCCCGATGACAC
GTCGCACCGTGGGCACCCGCTCTGCAAGTTCTGTGACGAGCGCTACCTGGACAATGATGAGCTGCTTAAG
CACCTGCGCCGCGACCACTACTTCTGCCACTTCTGCGACTCGGACGGGGCCCAGGACTACTACAGCGACT
ATGCCTACCTGCGTGAGCACTTCCGGGAGAAGCACTTTCTGTGTGAGGAAGGCCGCTGCAGCACGGAGCA
GTTCACCCACGCCTTCCGCACCGAGATCGACCTCAAGGCCCACAGGACGGCCTGCCACAGTCGCAGCCGC
GCCGAGGCACGCCAGAACCGCCACATCGACCTGCAGTTCAGCTACGCGCCACGGCACTCGCGCCGGAACG
AGGGGGTCGTTGGTGGCGAAGACTACGAGGAGGTGGACAGGTACAGCCGCCAGGGCCGAGTGGCCCGGGC
TGGCACTCGCGGAGCCCAGCAGAGCCGCCGAGGAAGCTGGAGGTACAAAAGGGAAGAAGAGGACCGAGAA
GTAGCAGCTGCTGTCCGGGCCTCCGTGGCCGCACAGCAGCAGGAGGAGGCCCGAAGAAGCGAAGACCAGG
AGGAAGGCGGTAGGCCAAAAAAGGAAGAAGCGGCGGCGCGGGGACCTGAGGATCCCCGTGGCCCCCGGCG
CTCACCCCGGACTCAGGGCGAAGGCCCAGGCCCCAAGGAAACCTCGACAAATGGTCCTGTAAGCCAAGAA
GCCTTCTCGGTGACAGGCCCAGCCGCCCCAGGGTGTGTGGGGGTGCCAGGCGCCCTCCCACCACCCAGCC
CGAAGCTCAAGGACGAAGACTTCCCCAGCCTCTCTGCCTCCACTTCCTCCTCCTGCTCCACTGCAGCAAC
CCCGGGCCCTGTGGGGTTGGCGCTGCCGTACGCCATCCCTGCCAGAGGCAGGAGTGCCTTCCAGGAGGAG
GACTTCCCCGCCCTGGTGTCCTCGGTGCCCAAGCCTGGCACCGCCCCCACCAGCCTTGTCTCTGCCTGGA
ACAGCAGCAGTAGCAGCAAGAAGGTAGCACAGCCCCCACTCTCGGCGCAGGCTACCGGCAGCGGCCAGCC
CACCAGGAAGGCTGGGAAGGGGAGCAGGGGCGGCAGGAAGGGCGGCCCGCCCTTCACACAGGAGGAGGAG
GAGGACGGCGGCCCGGCCCTGCAGGAGCTTCTGAGCACACGCCCCACGGGCTCCGTCTCCTCCACACTGG
GGCTGGCCTCCATCCAACCCTCTAAAGTTGGGAAGAAGAAGAAAGTGGGCTCGGAGAAGCCAGGCACCAC
ATTGCCACAGCCCCCGCCCGCTACCTGTCCCCCAGGGGCTTTGCAGGCCCCGGAAGCTCCTGCCAGCAGA
GCCGAGGGGCCAGTTGCCGTCGTCGTTAATGGACACACGGAGGGCCCGGCCCCTGCTCGGAGTGCCCCCA
AGGAACCCCCTGGGCTCCCAAGGCCCCTGGGGTCCTTCCCCTGCCCCACGCCACAGGAGGACTTCCCAGC
GCTCGGCGGCCCCTGCCCACCCCGGATGCCGCCGCCCCCAGGCTTCAGCGCTGTGGTGCTCCTGAAGGGC
ACGCCTCCCCCACCCCCGCCGGGCCTGGTGCCCCCAATCAGCAAGCCGCCCCCTGGCTTCCGTGTGTGCC
CCACCTGCCAGCAGGTGCTCGCGCATGGCGATGCCAGCAGCCACCAGGCGCTGCATGCTGCCCGGGACGA
CGACTTCCCCTCCCTGCAAGCCATCGCCAGGATCATCACGTAGGGTACCGCGGGCCCGGGATCCACCGGA
TCTAGATAACTGATCATAATCAGCCATACCACATTTGTAGAGGTTTTACTTGCTTTAAAAAACCTCCCAC
ACCTCCCCCTGAACCTGAAACATAAAATGAATGCAATTGTTGTTGTTAACTTGTTTATTGCAGCTTATAA
TGGTTACAAATAAAGCAATAGCATCACAAATTTCACAAATAAAGCATTTTTTTCACTGCATTCTAGTTGT
GGTTTGTCCAAACTCATCAATGTATCTTAACGCGTAAATTGTAAGCGTTAATATTTTGTTAAAATTCGCG
TTAAATTTTTGTTAAATCAGCTCATTTTTTAACCAATAGGCCGAAATCGGCAAAATCCCTTATAAATCAA
AAGAATAGACCGAGATAGGGT
[37 nt withheld, positions 3802-3838]
AAAGAACGTGGACTCCAACGTCAAAGG
[49 nt withheld, positions 3866-3914]
T
[91 nt withheld, positions 3916-4006]
G
[124 nt withheld, positions 4008-4131]
CAGGTGGCACTTTTCGGGGAAATGTGCGCGGAACCCCTATTTGTTTATTTTTCTAAATACATTCAAATAT
GTATCCGCTCATGAGACAATAACCCTGATAAATGCTTCAATAATATTGAAAAAGGAAGAGTCCTGAGGCG
GAAAGAACCAGCTGTGGAATGTGTGTCAGTTAGGGTGTGGAAAGTCCCCAGGCTCCCCAGCAGGCAGAAG
TATGCAAAGCATGCATCTCAATTAGTCAGCAACCAGGTGTGGAAAGTCCCCAGGCTCCCCAGCAGGCAGA
AGTATGCAAAGCATGCATCTCAATTAGTCAGCAACCATAGTCCCGCCCCTAACTCCGCCCATCCCGCCCC
TAACTCCGCCCAGTTCCGCCCATTCTCCGCCCCATGGCTGACTAATTTTTTTTATTTATGCAGAGGCCGA
GGCCGCCTCGGCCTCTGAGCTATTCCAGAAGTAGTGAGGAGGCTTTTTTGGAGGCCTAGGCTTTTGCAAA
GATCGATCAAGAGACAGGATGAGGATCGTTTCGCATGATTGAACAAGATGGATTGCACGCAGGTTCTCCG
GCCGCTTGGGTGGAGAGGCTATTCGGCTATGACTGGGCACAACAGACAATCGGCTGCTCTGATGCCGCCG
TGTTCCGGCTGTCAGCGCAGGGGCGCCCGGTTCTTTTTGTCAAGACCGACCTGTCCGGTGCCCTGAATGA
ACTGCAAGACGAGGCAGCGCGGCTATCGTGGCTGGCCACGACGGGCGTTCCTTGCGCAGCTGTGCTCGAC
GTTGTCACTGAAGCGGGAAGGGACTGGCTGCTATTGGGCGAAGTGCCGGGGCAGGATCTCCTGTCATCTC
ACCTTGCTCCTGCCGAGAAAGTATCCATCATGGCTGATGCAATGCGGCGGCTGCATACGCTTGATCCGGC
TACCTGCCCATTCGACCACCAAGCGAAACATCGCATCGAGCGAGCACGTACTCGGATGGAAGCCGGTCTT
GTCGATCAGGATGATCTGGACGAAGAGCATCAGGGGCTCGCGCCAGCCGAACTGTTCGCCAGGCTCAAGG
CGAGCATGCCCGACGGCGAGGATCTCGTCGTGACCCATGGCGATGCCTGCTTGCCGAATATCATGGTGGA
AAATGGCCGCTTTTCTGGATTCATCGACTGTGGCCGGCTGGGTGTGGCGGACCGCTATCAGGACATAGCG
TTGGCTACCCGTGATATTGCTGAAGAGCTTGGCGGCGAATGGGCTGACCGCTTCCTCGTGCTTTACGGTA
TCGCCGCTCCCGATTCGCAGCGCATCGCCTTCTATCGCCTTCTTGACGAGTTCTTCTGAGCGGGACTCTG
GGGTTCGAAATGACCGACCAAGCGACGCCCAACCTGCCATCACGAGATTTCGATTCCACCGCCGCCTTCT
ATGAAAGGTTGGGCTTCGGAATCGTTTTCCGGGACGCCGGCTGGATGATCCTCCAGCGCGGGGATCTCAT
GCTGGAGTTCTTCGCCCACCCTAGGGGGAGGCTAACTGAAACACGGAAGGAGACAATACCGGAAGGAACC
CGCGCTATGACGGCAATAAAAAGACAGAATAAAACGCACGGTGTTGGGTCGTTTGTTCATAAACGCGGGG
TTCGGTCCCAGGGCTGGCACTCTGTCGATACCCCACCGAGACCCCATTGGGGCCAATACGCCCGCGTTTC
TTCCTTTTCCCCACCCCACCCCCCAAGTTCGGGTGAAGGCCCAGGGCTCGCAGCCAACGTCGGGGCGGCA
GGCCCTGCCATAGCCTCAGGTTACTCATATATACTTTAGATTGATTTAAAACTTCATTTTTAATTTAAAA
GGATCTAGGTGAAGATCCTTTTTGATAATCTCATGACCAAAATCCCTTAACGTGAGTTTTCGTTCCACTG
AGCGTCAGACCCCGTAGAAAAGATCAAAGGATCTTCTTGAGATCCTTTTTTTCTGCGCGTAATCTGCTGC
TTGCAAACAAAAAAACCACCGCTACCAGCGGTGGTTTGTTTGCCGGATCAAGAGCTACCAACTCTTTTTC
CGAAGGTAACTGGCTTCAGCAGAGCGCAGATACCAAATACTGTCCTTCTAGTGTAGCCGTAGTTAGGCCA
CCACTTCAAGAACTCTGTAGCACCGCCTACATACCTCGCTCTGCTAATCCTGTTACCAGTGGCTGCTGCC
AGTGGCGATAAGTCGTGTCTTACCGGGTTGGACTCAAGACGATAGTTACCGGATAAGGCGCAGCGGTCGG
GCTGAACGGGGGGTTCGTGCACACAGCCCAGCTTGGAGCGAACGACCTACACCGAACTGAGATACCTACA
GCGTGAGCTATGAGAAAGCGCCACGCTTCCCGAAGGGAGAAAGGCGGACAGGTATCCGGTAAGCGGCAGG
GTCGGAACAGGAGAGCGCACGAGGGAGCTTCCAGGGGGAAACGCCTGGTATCTTTATAGTCCTGTCGGGT
TTCGCCACCTCTGACTTGAGCGTCGATTTTTGTGATGCTCGTCAGGGGGGCGGAGCCTATGGAAAAACGC
CAGCAACGCGGCCTTTTTACGGTTCCTGGCCTTTTGCTGGCCTTTTGCTCACATGTTCTTTCCTGCGTTA
TCCCCTGATTCTGTGGATAACCGTATTACCGCCATGCAT
